>Addgene plasmid #113445 | pcDNA3.1 PA-NL | depositor full sequence | sequence record 214026 | pcDNA3.1 PA-NL sequence 6342 bps
GACGGATCGGGAGATCTCCCGATCCCCTATGGTGCACTCTCAGTACAATCTGCTCTGATGCCGCATAGTT
AAGCCAGTATCTGCTCCCTGCTTGTGTGTTGGAGGTCGCTGAGTAGTGCGCGAGCAAAATTTAAGCTACA
ACAAGGCAAGGCTTGACCGACAATTGCATGAAGAATCTGCTTAGGGTTAGGCGTTTTGCGCTGCTTCGCG
ATGTACGGGCCAGATATACGCGTTGACATTGATTATTGACTAGTTATTAATAGTAATCAATTACGGGGTC
ATTAGTTCATAGCCCATATATGGAGTTCCGCGTTACATAACTTACGGTAAATGGCCCGCCTGGCTGACCG
CCCAACGACCCCCGCCCATTGACGTCAATAATGACGTATGTTCCCATAGTAACGCCAATAGGGACTTTCC
ATTGACGTCAATGGGTGGAGTATTTACGGTAAACTGCCCACTTGGCAGTACATCAAGTGTATCATATGCC
AAGTACGCCCCCTATTGACGTCAATGACGGTAAATGGCCCGCCTGGCATTATGCCCAGTACATGACCTTA
TGGGACTTTCCTACTTGGCAGTACATCTACGTATTAGTCATCGCTATTACCATGGTGATGCGGTTTTGGC
AGTACATCAATGGGCGTGGATAGCGGTTTGACTCACGGGGATTTCCAAGTCTCCACCCCATTGACGTCAA
TGGGAGTTTGTTTTGGCACCAAAATCAACGGGACTTTCCAAAATGTCGTAACAACTCCGCCCCATTGACG
CAAATGGGCGGTAGGCGTGTACGGTGGGAGGTCTATATAAGCAGAGCTCTCTGGCTAACTAGAGAACCCA
CTGCTTACTGGCTTATCGAAATTAATACGACTCACTATAGGGAGACCCAAGCTGGCTAGCACCATGGTGG
ACAACAAATTCAACAAAGAACAACAAAACGCGTTCTATGAGATCTTACATTTACCTAACTTAAACGAAGA
ACAACGAAACGCCTTCATCCAAAGTTTAAAAGATGACCCAAGCCAAAGCGCTAACCTTTTAGCAGAAGCT
AAAAAGCTAAATGATGCTCAGGCGCCGAAAGTAGACAACAAATTCAACAAAGAACAACAAAACGCGTTCT
ATGAGATCTTACATTTACCTAACTTAAACGAAGAACAACGAAACGCCTTCATCCAAAGTTTAAAAGATGA
CCCAAGCCAAAGCGCTAACCTTTTAGCAGAAGCTAAAAAGCTAAATGGTGCTCAGGCGCCGAAAGTAGAC
GCGAACTCGGAATTCACCATGGAACAGAAACTGATCTCTGAAGAAGACCTGGTCTTCACACTCGAAGATT
TCGTTGGGGACTGGCGACAGACAGCCGGCTACAACCTGGACCAAGTCCTTGAACAGGGAGGTGTGTCCAG
TTTGTTTCAGAATCTCGGGGTGTCCGTAACTCCGATCCAAAGGATTGTCCTGAGCGGTGAAAATGGGCTG
AAGATCGACATCCATGTCATCATCCCGTATGAAGGTCTGAGCGGCGACCAAATGGGCCAGATCGAAAAAA
TTTTTAAGGTGGTGTACCCTGTGGATGATCATCACTTTAAGGTGATCCTGCACTATGGCACACTGGTAAT
CGACGGGGTTACGCCGAACATGATCGACTATTTCGGACGGCCGTATGAAGGCATCGCCGTGTTCGACGGC
AAAAAGATCACTGTAACAGGGACCCTGTGGAACGGCAACAAAATTATCGACGAGCGCCTGATCAACCCCG
ACGGCTCCCTGCTGTTCCGAGTAACCATCAACGGAGTGACCGGCTGGCGGCTGTGCGAACGCATTCTGGC
GTGAAAGCTTGGTACCGAGCTCGGATCCACTAGTCCAGTGTGGTGGAATTCTGCAGATATCCAGCACAGT
GGCGGCCGCTCGAGTCTAGAGGGCCCGTTTAAACCCGCTGATCAGCCTCGACTGTGCCTTCTAGTTGCCA
GCCATCTGTTGTTTGCCCCTCCCCCGTGCCTTCCTTGACCCTGGAAGGTGCCACTCCCACTGTCCTTTCC
TAATAAAATGAGGAAATTGCATCGCATTGTCTGAGTAGGTGTCATTCTATTCTGGGGGGTGGGGTGGGGC
AGGACAGCAAGGGGGAGGATTGGGAAGACAATAGCAGGCATGCTGGGGATGCGGTGGGCTCTATGGCTTC
TGAGGCGGAAAGAACCAGCTGGGGCTCTAGGGGGTATCCCC
[124 nt withheld, positions 2212-2335]
C
[91 nt withheld, positions 2337-2427]
A
[49 nt withheld, positions 2429-2477]
CCTTTGACGTTGGAGTCCACGTTCTTT
[37 nt withheld, positions 2505-2541]
ACCCTATCTCGGTCTATTCTTTTGATTTATAAGGGATTTTGCCGATTTCGGCCTATTGGTTAAAAAATGA
GCTGATTTAACAAAAATTTAACGCGAATTAATTCTGTGGAATGTGTGTCAGTTAGGGTGTGGAAAGTCCC
CAGGCTCCCCAGCAGGCAGAAGTATGCAAAGCATGCATCTCAATTAGTCAGCAACCAGGTGTGGAAAGTC
CCCAGGCTCCCCAGCAGGCAGAAGTATGCAAAGCATGCATCTCAATTAGTCAGCAACCATAGTCCCGCCC
CTAACTCCGCCCATCCCGCCCCTAACTCCGCCCAGTTCCGCCCATTCTCCGCCCCATGGCTGACTAATTT
TTTTTATTTATGCAGAGGCCGAGGCCGCCTCTGCCTCTGAGCTATTCCAGAAGTAGTGAGGAGGCTTTTT
TGGAGGCCTAGGCTTTTGCAAAAAGCTCCCGGGAGCTTGTATATCCATTTTCGGATCTGATCAAGAGACA
GGATGAGGATCGTTTCGCATGATTGAACAAGATGGATTGCACGCAGGTTCTCCGGCCGCTTGGGTGGAGA
GGCTATTCGGCTATGACTGGGCACAACAGACAATCGGCTGCTCTGATGCCGCCGTGTTCCGGCTGTCAGC
GCAGGGGCGCCCGGTTCTTTTTGTCAAGACCGACCTGTCCGGTGCCCTGAATGAACTGCAGGACGAGGCA
GCGCGGCTATCGTGGCTGGCCACGACGGGCGTTCCTTGCGCAGCTGTGCTCGACGTTGTCACTGAAGCGG
GAAGGGACTGGCTGCTATTGGGCGAAGTGCCGGGGCAGGATCTCCTGTCATCTCACCTTGCTCCTGCCGA
GAAAGTATCCATCATGGCTGATGCAATGCGGCGGCTGCATACGCTTGATCCGGCTACCTGCCCATTCGAC
CACCAAGCGAAACATCGCATCGAGCGAGCACGTACTCGGATGGAAGCCGGTCTTGTCGATCAGGATGATC
TGGACGAAGAGCATCAGGGGCTCGCGCCAGCCGAACTGTTCGCCAGGCTCAAGGCGCGCATGCCCGACGG
CGAGGATCTCGTCGTGACCCATGGCGATGCCTGCTTGCCGAATATCATGGTGGAAAATGGCCGCTTTTCT
GGATTCATCGACTGTGGCCGGCTGGGTGTGGCGGACCGCTATCAGGACATAGCGTTGGCTACCCGTGATA
TTGCTGAAGAGCTTGGCGGCGAATGGGCTGACCGCTTCCTCGTGCTTTACGGTATCGCCGCTCCCGATTC
GCAGCGCATCGCCTTCTATCGCCTTCTTGACGAGTTCTTCTGAGCGGGACTCTGGGGTTCGAAATGACCG
ACCAAGCGACGCCCAACCTGCCATCACGAGATTTCGATTCCACCGCCGCCTTCTATGAAAGGTTGGGCTT
CGGAATCGTTTTCCGGGACGCCGGCTGGATGATCCTCCAGCGCGGGGATCTCATGCTGGAGTTCTTCGCC
CACCCCAACTTGTTTATTGCAGCTTATAATGGTTACAAATAAAGCAATAGCATCACAAATTTCACAAATA
AAGCATTTTTTTCACTGCATTCTAGTTGTGGTTTGTCCAAACTCATCAATGTATCTTATCATGTCTGTAT
ACCGTCGACCTCTAGCTAGAGCTTGGCGTAATCATGGTCATAGCTGTTTCCTGTGTGAAATTGTTATCCG
CTCACAATTCCACACAACATACGAGCCGGAAGCATAAAGTGTAAAGCCTGGGGTGCCTAATGAGTGAGCT
AACTCACATTAATTGCGTTGCGCTCACTGCCCGCTTTCCAGTCGGGAAACCTGTCGTGCCAGCTGCATTA
ATGAATCGGCCAACGCGCGGGGAGAGGCGGTTTGCGTATTGGGCGCTCTTCCGCTTCCTCGCTCACTGAC
TCGCTGCGCTCGGTCGTTCGGCTGCGGCGAGCGGTATCAGCTCACTCAAAGGCGGTAATACGGTTATCCA
CAGAATCAGGGGATAACGCAGGAAAGAACATGTGAGCAAAAGGCCAGCAAAAGGCCAGGAACCGTAAAAA
GGCCGCGTTGCTGGCGTTTTTCCATAGGCTCCGCCCCCCTGACGAGCATCACAAAAATCGACGCTCAAGT
CAGAGGTGGCGAAACCCGACAGGACTATAAAGATACCAGGCGTTTCCCCCTGGAAGCTCCCTCGTGCGCT
CTCCTGTTCCGACCCTGCCGCTTACCGGATACCTGTCCGCCTTTCTCCCTTCGGGAAGCGTGGCGCTTTC
TCATAGCTCACGCTGTAGGTATCTCAGTTCGGTGTAGGTCGTTCGCTCCAAGCTGGGCTGTGTGCACGAA
CCCCCCGTTCAGCCCGACCGCTGCGCCTTATCCGGTAACTATCGTCTTGAGTCCAACCCGGTAAGACACG
ACTTATCGCCACTGGCAGCAGCCACTGGTAACAGGATTAGCAGAGCGAGGTATGTAGGCGGTGCTACAGA
GTTCTTGAAGTGGTGGCCTAACTACGGCTACACTAGAAGAACAGTATTTGGTATCTGCGCTCTGCTGAAG
CCAGTTACCTTCGGAAAAAGAGTTGGTAGCTCTTGATCCGGCAAACAAACCACCGCTGGTAGCGGTTTTT
TTGTTTGCAAGCAGCAGATTACGCGCAGAAAAAAAGGATCTCAAGAAGATCCTTTGATCTTTTCTACGGG
GTCTGACGCTCAGTGGAACGAAAACTCACGTTAAGGGATTTTGGTCATGAGATTATCAAAAAGGATCTTC
ACCTAGATCCTTTTAAATTAAAAATGAAGTTTTAAATCAATCTAAAGTATATATGAGTAAACTTGGTCTG
ACAGTTACCAATGCTTAATCAGTGAGGCACCTATCTCAGCGATCTGTCTATTTCGTTCATCCATAGTTGC
CTGACTCCCCGTCGTGTAGATAACTACGATACGGGAGGGCTTACCATCTGGCCCCAGTGCTGCAATGATA
CCGCGAGACCCACGCTCACCGGCTCCAGATTTATCAGCAATAAACCAGCCAGCCGGAAGGGCCGAGCGCA
GAAGTGGTCCTGCAACTTTATCCGCCTCCATCCAGTCTATTAATTGTTGCCGGGAAGCTAGAGTAAGTAG
TTCGCCAGTTAATAGTTTGCGCAACGTTGTTGCCATTGCTACAGGCATCGTGGTGTCACGCTCGTCGTTT
GGTATGGCTTCATTCAGCTCCGGTTCCCAACGATCAAGGCGAGTTACATGATCCCCCATGTTGTGCAAAA
AAGCGGTTAGCTCCTTCGGTCCTCCGATCGTTGTCAGAAGTAAGTTGGCCGCAGTGTTATCACTCATGGT
TATGGCAGCACTGCATAATTCTCTTACTGTCATGCCATCCGTAAGATGCTTTTCTGTGACTGGTGAGTAC
TCAACCAAGTCATTCTGAGAATAGTGTATGCGGCGACCGAGTTGCTCTTGCCCGGCGTCAATACGGGATA
ATACCGCGCCACATAGCAGAACTTTAAAAGTGCTCATCATTGGAAAACGTTCTTCGGGGCGAAAACTCTC
AAGGATCTTACCGCTGTTGAGATCCAGTTCGATGTAACCCACTCGTGCACCCAACTGATCTTCAGCATCT
TTTACTTTCACCAGCGTTTCTGGGTGAGCAAAAACAGGAAGGCAAAATGCCGCAAAAAAGGGAATAAGGG
CGACACGGAAATGTTGAATACTCATACTCTTCCTTTTTCAATATTATTGAAGCATTTATCAGGGTTATTG
TCTCATGAGCGGATACATATTTGAATGTATTTAGAAAAATAAACAAATAGGGGTTCCGCGCACATTTCCC
CGAAAAGTGCCACCTGACGTC
Features (pLannotate 1.2.2; 22 found; start..end, strand, type, name):
     28..80      -  misc_feature   bom (fragment): basis of mobility region from pBR322
    235..614     +  enhancer       CMV enhancer: human cytomegalovirus immediate early enhancer
    615..818     +  promoter       CMV promoter: human cytomegalovirus (CMV) immediate early promoter
    814..847     +  LTR            5' LTR (truncated) (fragment): truncated 5' long terminal repeat (LTR) from HIV-1
    863..881     +  promoter       T7 promoter: promoter for bacteriophage T7 RNA polymerase
    907..1080    +  CDS            ProtA: IgG-binding unit of Staphylococcus aureus protein A
   1084..1254    +  CDS            ProtA: IgG-binding unit of Staphylococcus aureus protein A
   1310..1822    +  CDS            Nluc: NanoLuc® luciferase human codon-optimized
   1942..2166    +  polyA_signal   bGH poly(A) signal: bovine growth hormone polyadenylation signal
   2170..2191    +  promoter       SV40 promoter (fragment): SV40 enhancer and early promoter
   2212..2640    +  rep_origin     f1 ori (sequence partly withheld): f1 bacteriophage origin of replication; arrow indicates direction of (+) strand synthesis
   2654..2983    +  promoter       SV40 promoter: SV40 enhancer and early promoter
   3050..3841    +  CDS            neo: KKA2_KLEPN - Also known as kan, nptII. Experimental evidence at protein level: Swiss-Prot protein existence level 1. Resistance to kanamycin, neomycin, paromomycin, ribostamycin, butirosin and gentamicin B. From Klebsiella pneumoniae.
   3865..4023    +  CDS            ble (fragment): BLE_KLEPN - Experimental evidence at protein level: Swiss-Prot protein existence level 1. Binding protein with a strong affinity to the bleomycin family of antibiotics. Binds to CL990; an antimitotic-antibiotic compound. From Klebsiella pneumoniae.
   4018..4139    +  polyA_signal   SV40 poly(A) signal: SV40 polyadenylation signal
   4212..4228    -  protein_bind   lac operator: The lac repressor binds to the lac operator to inhibit transcription in E. coli. This inhibition can be relieved by adding lactose or isopropyl-β-D-thiogalactopyranoside (IPTG). lac repressor encoded by lacI
   4236..4266    -  promoter       lac promoter: promoter for the E. coli lac operon
   4281..4302    -  protein_bind   CAP binding site: CAP binding activates transcription in the presence of cAMP. E. coli catabolite activator protein
   4315..4407    -  CDS            lacI (fragment): lac repressor; lacI; The lac repressor binds to the lac operator to inhibit transcription in E. coli. This inhibition can be relieved by adding lactose or isopropyl-β-D-thiogalactopyranoside (IPTG).
   4590..5175    -  rep_origin     ori: high-copy-number ColE1/pMB1/pBR322/pUC origin of replication
   5346..6206    -  CDS            AmpR: β-lactamase; bla; confers resistance to ampicillin, carbenicillin, and related antibiotics
   6207..6311    -  promoter       AmpR promoter: bla
