>Addgene plasmid #113445 | pcDNA3.1 PA-NL | addgene full sequence | sequence record 218198 | Addgene NGS Result
TAGTTAAGCCAGTATCTGCTCCCTGCTTGTGTGTTGGAGGTCGCTGAGTAGTGCGCGAGCAAAATTTAAG
CTACAACAAGGCAAGGCTTGACCGACAATTGCATGAAGAATCTGCTTAGGGTTAGGCGTTTTGCGCTGCT
TCGCGATGTACGGGCCAGATATACGCGTTGACATTGATTATTGACTAGTTATTAATAGTAATCAATTACG
GGGTCATTAGTTCATAGCCCATATATGGAGTTCCGCGTTACATAACTTACGGTAAATGGCCCGCCTGGCT
GACCGCCCAACGACCCCCGCCCATTGACGTCAATAATGACGTATGTTCCCATAGTAACGCCAATAGGGAC
TTTCCATTGACGTCAATGGGTGGAGTATTTACGGTAAACTGCCCACTTGGCAGTACATCAAGTGTATCAT
ATGCCAAGTACGCCCCCTATTGACGTCAATGACGGTAAATGGCCCGCCTGGCATTATGCCCAGTACATGA
CCTTATGGGACTTTCCTACTTGGCAGTACATCTACGTATTAGTCATCGCTATTACCATGGTGATGCGGTT
TTGGCAGTACATCAATGGGCGTGGATAGCGGTTTGACTCACGGGGATTTCCAAGTCTCCACCCCATTGAC
GTCAATGGGAGTTTGTTTTGGCACCAAAATCAACGGGACTTTCCAAAATGTCGTAACAACTCCGCCCCAT
TGACGCAAATGGGCGGTAGGCGTGTACGGTGGGAGGTCTATATAAGCAGAGCTCTCTGGCTAACTAGAGA
ACCCACTGCTTACTGGCTTATCGAAATTAATACGACTCACTATAGGGAGACCCAAGCTGGCTAGCACCAT
GGTGGACAACAAATTCAACAAAGAACAACAAAACGCGTTCTATGAGATCTTACATTTACCTAACTTAAAC
GAAGAACAACGAAACGCCTTCATCCAAAGTTTAAAAGATGACCCAAGCCAAAGCGCTAACCTTTTAGCAG
AAGCTAAAAAGCTAAATGATGCTCAGGCGCCGAAAGTAGACAACAAATTCAACAAAGAACAACAAAACGC
GTTCTATGAGATCTTACATTTACCTAACTTAAACGAAGAACAACGAAACGCCTTCATCCAAAGTTTAAAA
GATGACCCAAGCCAAAGCGCTAACCTTTTAGCAGAAGCTAAAAAGCTAAATGGTGCTCAGGCGCCGAAAG
TAGACGCGAACTCGGAATTCACCATGGAACAGAAACTGATCTCTGAAGAAGACCTGGTCTTCACACTCGA
AGATTTCGTTGGGGACTGGCGACAGACAGCCGGCTACAACCTGGACCAAGTCCTTGAACAGGGAGGTGTG
TCCAGTTTGTTTCAGAATCTCGGGGTGTCCGTAACTCCGATCCAAAGGATTGTCCTGAGCGGTGAAAATG
GGCTGAAGATCGACATCCATGTCATCATCCCGTATGAAGGTCTGAGCGGCGACCAAATGGGCCAGATCGA
AAAAATTTTTAAGGTGGTGTACCCTGTGGATGATCATCACTTTAAGGTGATCCTGCACTATGGCACACTG
GTAATCGACGGGGTTACGCCGAACATGATCGACTATTTCGGACGGCCGTATGAAGGCATCGCCGTGTTCG
ACGGCAAAAAGATCACTGTAACAGGGACCCTGTGGAACGGCAACAAAATTATCGACGAGCGCCTGATCAA
CCCCGACGGCTCCCTGCTGTTCCGAGTAACCATCAACGGAGTGACCGGCTGGCGGCTGTGCGAACGCATT
CTGGCGTGAAAGCTTGGTACCGAGCTCGGATCCACTAGTCCAGTGTGGTGGAATTCTGCAGATATCCAGC
ACAGTGGCGGCCGCTCGAGTCTAGAGGGCCCGTTTAAACCCGCTGATCAGCCTCGACTGTGCCTTCTAGT
TGCCAGCCATCTGTTGTTTGCCCCTCCCCCGTGCCTTCCTTGACCCTGGAAGGTGCCACTCCCACTGTCC
TTTCCTAATAAAATGAGGAAATTGCATCGCATTGTCTGAGTAGGTGTCATTCTATTCTGGGGGGTGGGGT
GGGGCAGGACAGCAAGGGGGAGGATTGGGAAGACAATAGCAGGCATGCTGGGGATGCGGTGGGCTCTATG
GCTTCTGAGGCGGAAAGAACCAGCTGGGGCTCTAGGGGGTATCCCC
[124 nt withheld, positions 2147-2270]
C
[91 nt withheld, positions 2272-2362]
A
[49 nt withheld, positions 2364-2412]
CCTTTGACGTTGGAGTCCACGTTCTTT
[37 nt withheld, positions 2440-2476]
ACCCTATCTCGGTCTATTCTTTTGATTTATAAGGGATTTTGCCGATTTCGGCCTATTGGTTAAAAAATGA
GCTGATTTAACAAAAATTTAACGCGAATTAATTCTGTGGAATGTGTGTCAGTTAGGGTGTGGAAAGTCCC
CAGGCTCCCCAGCAGGCAGAAGTATGCAAAGCATGCATCTCAATTAGTCAGCAACCAGGTGTGGAAAGTC
CCCAGGCTCCCCAGCAGGCAGAAGTATGCAAAGCATGCATCTCAATTAGTCAGCAACCATAGTCCCGCCC
CTAACTCCGCCCATCCCGCCCCTAACTCCGCCCAGTTCCGCCCATTCTCCGCCCCATGGCTGACTAATTT
TTTTTATTTATGCAGAGGCCGAGGCCGCCTCTGCCTCTGAGCTATTCCAGAAGTAGTGAGGAGGCTTTTT
TGGAGGCCTAGGCTTTTGCAAAAAGCTCCCGGGAGCTTGTATATCCATTTTCGGATCTGATCAAGAGACA
GGATGAGGATCGTTTCGCATGATTGAACAAGATGGATTGCACGCAGGTTCTCCGGCCGCTTGGGTGGAGA
GGCTATTCGGCTATGACTGGGCACAACAGACAATCGGCTGCTCTGATGCCGCCGTGTTCCGGCTGTCAGC
GCAGGGGCGCCCGGTTCTTTTTGTCAAGACCGACCTGTCCGGTGCCCTGAATGAACTGCAGGACGAGGCA
GCGCGGCTATCGTGGCTGGCCACGACGGGCGTTCCTTGCGCAGCTGTGCTCGACGTTGTCACTGAAGCGG
GAAGGGACTGGCTGCTATTGGGCGAAGTGCCGGGGCAGGATCTCCTGTCATCTCACCTTGCTCCTGCCGA
GAAAGTATCCATCATGGCTGATGCAATGCGGCGGCTGCATACGCTTGATCCGGCTACCTGCCCATTCGAC
CACCAAGCGAAACATCGCATCGAGCGAGCACGTACTCGGATGGAAGCCGGTCTTGTCGATCAGGATGATC
TGGACGAAGAGCATCAGGGGCTCGCGCCAGCCGAACTGTTCGCCAGGCTCAAGGCGCGCATGCCCGACGG
CGAGGATCTCGTCGTGACCCATGGCGATGCCTGCTTGCCGAATATCATGGTGGAAAATGGCCGCTTTTCT
GGATTCATCGACTGTGGCCGGCTGGGTGTGGCGGACCGCTATCAGGACATAGCGTTGGCTACCCGTGATA
TTGCTGAAGAGCTTGGCGGCGAATGGGCTGACCGCTTCCTCGTGCTTTACGGTATCGCCGCTCCCGATTC
GCAGCGCATCGCCTTCTATCGCCTTCTTGACGAGTTCTTCTGAGCGGGACTCTGGGGTTCGAAATGACCG
ACCAAGCGACGCCCAACCTGCCATCACGAGATTTCGATTCCACCGCCGCCTTCTATGAAAGGTTGGGCTT
CGGAATCGTTTTCCGGGACGCCGGCTGGATGATCCTCCAGCGCGGGGATCTCATGCTGGAGTTCTTCGCC
CACCCCAACTTGTTTATTGCAGCTTATAATGGTTACAAATAAAGCAATAGCATCACAAATTTCACAAATA
AAGCATTTTTTTCACTGCATTCTAGTTGTGGTTTGTCCAAACTCATCAATGTATCTTATCATGTCTGTAT
ACCGTCGACCTCTAGCTAGAGCTTGGCGTAATCATGGTCATAGCTGTTTCCTGTGTGAAATTGTTATCCG
CTCACAATTCCACACAACATACGAGCCGGAAGCATAAAGTGTAAAGCCTGGGGTGCCTAATGAGTGAGCT
AACTCACATTAATTGCGTTGCGCTCACTGCCCGCTTTCCAGTCGGGAAACCTGTCGTGCCAGCTGCATTA
ATGAATCGGCCAACGCGCGGGGAGAGGCGGTTTGCGTATTGGGCGCTCTTCCGCTTCCTCGCTCACTGAC
TCGCTGCGCTCGGTCGTTCGGCTGCGGCGAGCGGTATCAGCTCACTCAAAGGCGGTAATACGGTTATCCA
CAGAATCAGGGGATAACGCAGGAAAGAACATGTGAGCAAAAGGCCAGCAAAAGGCCAGGAACCGTAAAAA
GGCCGCGTTGCTGGCGTTTTTCCATAGGCTCCGCCCCCCTGACGAGCATCACAAAAATCGACGCTCAAGT
CAGAGGTGGCGAAACCCGACAGGACTATAAAGATACCAGGCGTTTCCCCCTGGAAGCTCCCTCGTGCGCT
CTCCTGTTCCGACCCTGCCGCTTACCGGATACCTGTCCGCCTTTCTCCCTTCGGGAAGCGTGGCGCTTTC
TCATAGCTCACGCTGTAGGTATCTCAGTTCGGTGTAGGTCGTTCGCTCCAAGCTGGGCTGTGTGCACGAA
CCCCCCGTTCAGCCCGACCGCTGCGCCTTATCCGGTAACTATCGTCTTGAGTCCAACCCGGTAAGACACG
ACTTATCGCCACTGGCAGCAGCCACTGGTAACAGGATTAGCAGAGCGAGGTATGTAGGCGGTGCTACAGA
GTTCTTGAAGTGGTGGCCTAACTACGGCTACACTAGAAGAACAGTATTTGGTATCTGCGCTCTGCTGAAG
CCAGTTACCTTCGGAAAAAGAGTTGGTAGCTCTTGATCCGGCAAACAAACCACCGCTGGTAGCGGTGGTT
TTTTTGTTTGCAAGCAGCAGATTACGCGCAGAAAAAAAGGATCTCAAGAAGATCCTTTGATCTTTTCTAC
GGGGTCTGACGCTCAGTGGAACGAAAACTCACGTTAAGGGATTTTGGTCATGAGATTATCAAAAAGGATC
TTCACCTAGATCCTTTTAAATTAAAAATGAAGTTTTAAATCAATCTAAAGTATATATGAGTAAACTTGGT
CTGACAGTTACCAATGCTTAATCAGTGAGGCACCTATCTCAGCGATCTGTCTATTTCGTTCATCCATAGT
TGCCTGACTCCCCGTCGTGTAGATAACTACGATACGGGAGGGCTTACCATCTGGCCCCAGTGCTGCAATG
ATACCGCGAGACCCACGCTCACCGGCTCCAGATTTATCAGCAATAAACCAGCCAGCCGGAAGGGCCGAGC
GCAGAAGTGGTCCTGCAACTTTATCCGCCTCCATCCAGTCTATTAATTGTTGCCGGGAAGCTAGAGTAAG
TAGTTCGCCAGTTAATAGTTTGCGCAACGTTGTTGCCATTGCTACAGGCATCGTGGTGTCACGCTCGTCG
TTTGGTATGGCTTCATTCAGCTCCGGTTCCCAACGATCAAGGCGAGTTACATGATCCCCCATGTTGTGCA
AAAAAGCGGTTAGCTCCTTCGGTCCTCCGATCGTTGTCAGAAGTAAGTTGGCCGCAGTGTTATCACTCAT
GGTTATGGCAGCACTGCATAATTCTCTTACTGTCATGCCATCCGTAAGATGCTTTTCTGTGACTGGTGAG
TACTCAACCAAGTCATTCTGAGAATAGTGTATGCGGCGACCGAGTTGCTCTTGCCCGGCGTCAATACGGG
ATAATACCGCGCCACATAGCAGAACTTTAAAAGTGCTCATCATTGGAAAACGTTCTTCGGGGCGAAAACT
CTCAAGGATCTTACCGCTGTTGAGATCCAGTTCGATGTAACCCACTCGTGCACCCAACTGATCTTCAGCA
TCTTTTACTTTCACCAGCGTTTCTGGGTGAGCAAAAACAGGAAGGCAAAATGCCGCAAAAAAGGGAATAA
GGGCGACACGGAAATGTTGAATACTCATACTCTTCCTTTTTCAATATTATTGAAGCATTTATCAGGGTTA
TTGTCTCATGAGCGGATACATATTTGAATGTATTTAGAAAAATAAACAAATAGGGGTTCCGCGCACATTT
CCCCGAAAAGTGCCACCTGACGTCGACGGATCGGGAGATCTCCCGATCCCCTATGGTGCACTCTCAGTAC
AATCTGCTCTGATGCCGCA
Features (pLannotate 1.2.2; 22 found; start..end, strand, type, name):
    170..549     +  enhancer       CMV enhancer: human cytomegalovirus immediate early enhancer
    550..753     +  promoter       CMV promoter: human cytomegalovirus (CMV) immediate early promoter
    749..782     +  LTR            5' LTR (truncated) (fragment): truncated 5' long terminal repeat (LTR) from HIV-1
    798..816     +  promoter       T7 promoter: promoter for bacteriophage T7 RNA polymerase
    842..1015    +  CDS            ProtA: IgG-binding unit of Staphylococcus aureus protein A
   1019..1189    +  CDS            ProtA: IgG-binding unit of Staphylococcus aureus protein A
   1245..1757    +  CDS            Nluc: NanoLuc® luciferase human codon-optimized
   1877..2101    +  polyA_signal   bGH poly(A) signal: bovine growth hormone polyadenylation signal
   2105..2126    +  promoter       SV40 promoter (fragment): SV40 enhancer and early promoter
   2147..2575    +  rep_origin     f1 ori (sequence partly withheld): f1 bacteriophage origin of replication; arrow indicates direction of (+) strand synthesis
   2589..2918    +  promoter       SV40 promoter: SV40 enhancer and early promoter
   2985..3776    +  CDS            neo: KKA2_KLEPN - Also known as kan, nptII. Experimental evidence at protein level: Swiss-Prot protein existence level 1. Resistance to kanamycin, neomycin, paromomycin, ribostamycin, butirosin and gentamicin B. From Klebsiella pneumoniae.
   3800..3958    +  CDS            ble (fragment): BLE_KLEPN - Experimental evidence at protein level: Swiss-Prot protein existence level 1. Binding protein with a strong affinity to the bleomycin family of antibiotics. Binds to CL990; an antimitotic-antibiotic compound. From Klebsiella pneumoniae.
   3953..4074    +  polyA_signal   SV40 poly(A) signal: SV40 polyadenylation signal
   4147..4163    -  protein_bind   lac operator: The lac repressor binds to the lac operator to inhibit transcription in E. coli. This inhibition can be relieved by adding lactose or isopropyl-β-D-thiogalactopyranoside (IPTG). lac repressor encoded by lacI
   4171..4201    -  promoter       lac promoter: promoter for the E. coli lac operon
   4216..4237    -  protein_bind   CAP binding site: CAP binding activates transcription in the presence of cAMP. E. coli catabolite activator protein
   4250..4342    -  CDS            lacI (fragment): lac repressor; lacI; The lac repressor binds to the lac operator to inhibit transcription in E. coli. This inhibition can be relieved by adding lactose or isopropyl-β-D-thiogalactopyranoside (IPTG).
   4525..5113    -  rep_origin     ori: high-copy-number ColE1/pMB1/pBR322/pUC origin of replication
   5284..6144    -  CDS            AmpR: β-lactamase; bla; confers resistance to ampicillin, carbenicillin, and related antibiotics
   6145..6249    -  promoter       AmpR promoter: bla
   6308..15      -  misc_feature   bom (fragment) (across the origin): basis of mobility region from pBR322
