[The description below was written by a language model from this plasmid's Addgene catalogue record and pLannotate feature annotations shown in this document.]
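Description:
pcDNA3.1 PA-NL is a mammalian expression plasmid of about 6.3 kb, built on the pcDNA3.1 backbone, that produces a fusion of Staphylococcus aureus protein A with NanoLuc luciferase. It is maintained in E. coli through a high-copy ColE1/pUC-type origin and an ampicillin resistance gene driven by its own bla promoter. An f1 origin is also present and allows single-stranded DNA production. For selection in mammalian cells, the backbone carries a neomycin phosphotransferase cassette under the SV40 enhancer/early promoter with an SV40 polyadenylation signal, which confers G418 resistance. Short annotated fragments (HIV-1 LTR, ble, lacI, lac promoter/operator, bom) appear to be backbone remnants or short annotation matches rather than functional parts.

The 921 bp insert was cloned between NheI and HindIII sites, both of which are retained. It lies downstream of the human CMV immediate-early enhancer and promoter and is terminated by the bovine growth hormone polyadenylation signal. A T7 promoter just upstream of the coding region could also support in vitro transcription. The open reading frame contains two tandem IgG-binding units of protein A followed by human codon-optimised NanoLuc. The product is therefore a small, bright luciferase that can be captured on immunoglobulin. According to the record, the plasmid is a control vector for a double-readout bioluminescence two-hybrid system that maps protein–protein interactions in mammalian cells. It is used there to normalise both the BRET readout and the luminescence-based co-precipitation readout. The depositor sequence and the repository's sequencing result show the same feature layout and differ by only a few nucleotides in total length.
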