Addgene plasmid #113445: pcDNA3.1 PA-NL
Purpose: ProteinA-NanoLuc hybrid fusion control expression vector (for BRET and LuC normalization)
Depositing lab: Erich Wanker. Depositing organization: Max-Delbrueck-Centrum fuer Molekulare Medizin (MDC). Publication: LuTHy: a double-readout bioluminescence-based two-hybrid technology for quantitative mapping of protein-protein interactions in mammalian cells. Trepte P, Kruse S, Kostova S, Hoffmann S, Buntru A, Tempelmeier A, Secker C, Diez L, Schulz A, Klockmeier K, Zenkner M, Golusik S, Rau K, Schnoegl S, Garner CC, Wanker EE. Mol Syst Biol. 2018 Jul 11;14(7):e8071. doi: 10.15252/msb.20178071. PubMed 29997244.
Backbone
  Vector backbone: pcDNA3.1
  Backbone size w/o insert (bp): 5428
  Total vector size (bp): 6342
  Vector type: Mammalian Expression, Luciferase
  Selectable markers: Neomycin (select with G418)
Growth in bacteria
  Bacterial resistance: Ampicillin, 100 μg/mL
  Growth temperature: 37°C
  Growth strain: DH5alpha
  Copy number: High Copy
Gene/Insert
  Gene/Insert name: ProteinA-NanoLuc
  Insert size (bp): 921
  Promoter: CMV
  Cloning method: Restriction Enzyme; 5′ cloning site NheI (not destroyed); 3′ cloning site HindIII (not destroyed)
  Sequencing primers: 5′ GCAAATGGGCGGTAGGCGT; 3′ TAGAAGGCACAGTCGAGGCT
Terms and licenses: Academic/Nonprofit Terms; Industry Terms: Not Available to Industry
How to cite: pcDNA3.1 PA-NL was a gift from Erich Wanker (Addgene plasmid # 113445 ; http://n2t.net/addgene:113445 ; RRID:Addgene_113445)
